Addgene plasmid #184539: rAAV2/cMG
Purpose: AAV packaging plasmid, expressing Rep2 and AAV-cMG capsid
Depositing lab: Minmin Luo. Depositing organization: National Institute of Biological Sciences, Beijing. Publication: Directed evolution of adeno-associated virus for efficient gene delivery to microglia. Lin R, Zhou Y, Yan T, Wang R, Li H, Wu Z, Zhang X, Zhou X, Zhao F, Zhang L, Li Y, Luo M. Nat Methods. 2022 Jul 25. pii: 10.1038/s41592-022-01547-7. doi: 10.1038/s41592-022-01547-7. PubMed 35879607.
Backbone
  Vector backbone: AAV helper vector
  Vector type: AAV ; helper vector for packaging
Growth in bacteria
  Bacterial resistance: Ampicillin, 100 μg/mL
  Growth temperature: 37°C
  Growth strain: DH5alpha
  Copy number: Unknown
Gene/Insert
  Gene/Insert name: AAV-cMG capsid
  Species: Synthetic
  Insert size (bp): 2232
  Mutation: changes on AAV9 capsid: K449R, A589D; insertion of QRPPRPA between Q588 and D589
Terms and licenses: Academic/Nonprofit Terms; Industry Terms: Not Available to Industry
How to cite: rAAV2/cMG was a gift from Minmin Luo (Addgene plasmid # 184539 ; http://n2t.net/addgene:184539 ; RRID:Addgene_184539)
