[The description below was written by a language model from this plasmid's Addgene catalogue record and pLannotate feature annotations shown in this document.]
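Description:
rAAV2/cMG is an AAV packaging (Rep/Cap helper) plasmid of about 7.3 kb that supplies the AAV2 replication functions and an engineered capsid, AAV-cMG, in trans for recombinant AAV production. It is not itself a transfer vector: the feature table shows no inverted terminal repeats, so its sequences are not expected to be packaged into particles. The backbone appears to be pBluescript-like, carrying a high-copy ColE1/pUC origin, an ampicillin resistance gene with its own promoter for selection in E. coli, an f1 phage origin, and remnants of the lacZα/lac promoter region with flanking T7 and T3 promoters and a fragment of the multiple cloning site.

The payload is the rep–cap arrangement. The annotation identifies an AAV2 Rep52 open reading frame, and the catalogue states that the plasmid expresses Rep2. The annotated Rep52 covers only part of the rep region, and the larger Rep proteins and the native AAV promoters are not individually annotated, so the record does not state what drives expression. Immediately downstream lies the roughly 2.2 kb capsid gene, which the annotation software labelled by similarity to AAV2 VP1. According to the catalogue it is a synthetic derivative of the AAV9 capsid carrying the K449R and A589D substitutions and a seven-residue peptide insertion after Q588, a surface-exposed position commonly used for peptide display. As in natural cap genes, this single reading frame yields VP1, VP2 and VP3.

The capsid came from a directed-evolution effort aimed at efficient gene delivery to microglia. The plasmid would typically be co-transfected into producer cells with an ITR-flanked transgene plasmid and an adenoviral helper plasmid to make AAV-cMG-pseudotyped vectors.
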