Features (pLannotate 1.2.2; 14 found; start..end, strand, type, name):
     64..82      +  promoter       T7 promoter: promoter for bacteriophage T7 RNA polymerase
    855..2045    +  CDS            Rep52: REP52_AAV2S - Experimental evidence at protein level: Swiss-Prot protein existence level 1. Plays a critical role during packaging of viral DNA into empty capsids, where they are thought to be part of the packaging motor complex. The single stranded genomic DNA is packaged in a 3' to 5' direction and requires the association between viral DNA and Rep40. Regulates host PKA activity by interacting with host PRKX as a mechanism to interfere with helper virus propagation and to promote its own replication. From Adeno-associated virus 2 (isolate Srivastava/1982) (AAV-2).
   2065..4293    +  CDS            VP1: CAPSD_AAV2S - Experimental evidence at protein level: Swiss-Prot protein existence level 1. Capsid protein self-assembles to form an icosahedral capsid with a T=1 symmetry, about 22 nm in diameter, and consisting of 60 copies of three size variants of the capsid protein VP1, VP2 and VP3 which differ in their N-terminus. The capsid encapsulates the genomic ssDNA. Binds to host cell heparan sulfate and uses host ITGA5-ITGB1 as coreceptor on the cell surface to provide virion attachment to target cell. This attachment induces virion internalization predominantly through clathrin-dependent endocyt
   4492..4520    -  misc_feature   MCS (fragment): pBluescript multiple cloning site
   4533..4551    -  promoter       T3 promoter: promoter for bacteriophage T3 RNA polymerase
   4596..4612    -  protein_bind   lac operator: The lac repressor binds to the lac operator to inhibit transcription in E. coli. This inhibition can be relieved by adding lactose or isopropyl-β-D-thiogalactopyranoside (IPTG). lac repressor encoded by lacI
   4620..4650    -  promoter       lac promoter: promoter for the E. coli lac operon
   4665..4686    -  protein_bind   CAP binding site: CAP binding activates transcription in the presence of cAMP. E. coli catabolite activator protein
   4699..4791    -  CDS            lacI (fragment): lac repressor; lacI; The lac repressor binds to the lac operator to inhibit transcription in E. coli. This inhibition can be relieved by adding lactose or isopropyl-β-D-thiogalactopyranoside (IPTG).
   4974..5562    -  rep_origin     ori: high-copy-number ColE1/pMB1/pBR322/pUC origin of replication
   5733..6593    -  CDS            AmpR: β-lactamase; bla; confers resistance to ampicillin, carbenicillin, and related antibiotics
   6594..6698    -  promoter       AmpR promoter: bla
   6751..7179    -  rep_origin     f1 ori (sequence partly withheld): f1 bacteriophage origin of replication; arrow indicates direction of (+) strand synthesis
   7184..56      -  CDS            lacZα (fragment) (across the origin): LacZα fragment of β-galactosidase; lacZ fragment
>Addgene plasmid #184539 | rAAV2/cMG | addgene full sequence | sequence record 361936 | Addgene NGS Result
AGTTGGGTAACGCCAGGGTTTTCCCAGTCACGACGTTGTAAAACGACGGCCAGTGAGCGCGCGTAATACG
ACTCACTATAGGGCGAATTGGGTACCGGGCCCCCCCTCGATCGAGGTCGACGGTATCGGGGGAGCTCGCA
GGGTCTCCATTTTGAAGCGGGAGGTTTGAACGCGCAGCCGCCATGCCGGGGTTTTACGAGATTGTGATTA
AGGTCCCCAGCGACCTTGACGAGCATCTGCCCGGCATTTCTGACAGCTTTGTGAACTGGGTGGCCGAGAA
GGAATGGGAGTTGCCGCCAGATTCTGACATGGATCTGAATCTGATTGAGCAGGCACCCCTGACCGTGGCC
GAGAAGCTGCAGCGCGACTTTCTGACGGAATGGCGCCGTGTGAGTAAGGCCCCGGAGGCTCTTTTCTTTG
TGCAATTTGAGAAGGGAGAGAGCTACTTCCACATGCACGTGCTCGTGGAAACCACCGGGGTGAAATCCAT
GGTTTTGGGACGTTTCCTGAGTCAGATTCGCGAAAAACTGATTCAGAGAATTTACCGCGGGATCGAGCCG
ACTTTGCCAAACTGGTTCGCGGTCACAAAGACCAGAAATGGCGCCGGAGGCGGGAACAAGGTGGTGGATG
AGTGCTACATCCCCAATTACTTGCTCCCCAAAACCCAGCCTGAGCTCCAGTGGGCGTGGACTAATATGGA
ACAGTATTTAAGCGCCTGTTTGAATCTCACGGAGCGTAAACGGTTGGTGGCGCAGCATCTGACGCACGTG
TCGCAGACGCAGGAGCAGAACAAAGAGAATCAGAATCCCAATTCTGATGCGCCGGTGATCAGATCAAAAA
CTTCAGCCAGGTACATGGAGCTGGTCGGGTGGCTCGTGGACAAGGGGATTACCTCGGAGAAGCAGTGGAT
CCAGGAGGACCAGGCCTCATACATCTCCTTCAATGCGGCCTCCAACTCGCGGTCCCAAATCAAGGCTGCC
TTGGACAATGCGGGAAAGATTATGAGCCTGACTAAAACCGCCCCCGACTACCTGGTGGGCCAGCAGCCCG
TGGAGGACATTTCCAGCAATCGGATTTATAAAATTTTGGAACTAAACGGGTACGATCCCCAATATGCGGC
TTCCGTCTTTCTGGGATGGGCCACGAAAAAGTTCGGCAAGAGGAACACCATCTGGCTGTTTGGGCCTGCA
ACTACCGGGAAGACCAACATCGCGGAGGCCATAGCCCACACTGTGCCCTTCTACGGGTGCGTAAACTGGA
CCAATGAGAACTTTCCCTTCAACGACTGTGTCGACAAGATGGTGATCTGGTGGGAGGAGGGGAAGATGAC
CGCCAAGGTCGTGGAGTCGGCCAAAGCCATTCTCGGAGGAAGCAAGGTGCGCGTGGACCAGAAATGCAAG
TCCTCGGCCCAGATAGACCCGACTCCCGTGATCGTCACCTCCAACACCAACATGTGCGCCGTGATTGACG
GGAACTCAACGACCTTCGAACACCAGCAGCCGTTGCAAGACCGGATGTTCAAATTTGAACTCACCCGCCG
TCTGGATCATGACTTTGGGAAGGTCACCAAGCAGGAAGTCAAAGACTTTTTCCGGTGGGCAAAGGATCAC
GTGGTTGAGGTGGAGCATGAATTCTACGTCAAAAAGGGTGGAGCCAAGAAAAGACCCGCCCCCAGTGACG
CAGATATAAGTGAGCCCAAACGGGTGCGCGAGTCAGTTGCGCAGCCATCGACGTCAGACGCGGAAGCTTC
GATCAACTACGCAGACAGGTACCAAAACAAATGTTCTCGTCACGTGGGCATGAATCTGATGCTGTTTCCC
TGCAGACAATGCGAGAGAATGAATCAGAATTCAAATATCTGCTTCACTCACGGACAGAAAGACTGTTTAG
AGTGCTTTCCCGTGTCAGAATCTCAACCCGTTTCTGTCGTCAAAAAGGCGTATCAGAAACTGTGCTACAT
TCATCATATCATGGGAAAGGTGCCAGACGCTTGCACTGCCTGCGATCTGGTCAATGTGGATTTGGATGAC
TGCATCTTTGAACAATAAATGATTTAAATCAGGTATGGCTGCCGATGGTTATCTTCCAGATTGGCTCGAG
GACAACCTTAGTGAAGGAATTCGCGAGTGGTGGGCTTTGAAACCTGGAGCCCCTCAACCCAAGGCAAATC
AACAACATCAAGACAACGCTCGAGGTCTTGTGCTTCCGGGTTACAAATACCTTGGACCCGGCAACGGACT
CGACAAGGGGGAGCCGGTCAACGCAGCAGACGCGGCGGCCCTCGAGCACGACAAGGCCTACGACCAGCAG
CTCAAGGCCGGAGACAACCCGTACCTCAAGTACAACCACGCCGACGCCGAGTTCCAGGAGCGGCTCAAAG
AAGATACGTCTTTTGGGGGCAACCTCGGGCGAGCAGTCTTCCAGGCCAAAAAGAGGCTTCTTGAACCTCT
TGGTCTGGTTGAGGAAGCGGCTAAGACGGCTCCTGGAAAGAAGAGGCCTGTAGAGCAGTCTCCTCAGGAA
CCGGACTCCTCCGCGGGTATTGGCAAATCGGGTGCACAGCCCGCTAAAAAGAGACTCAATTTCGGTCAGA
CTGGCGACACAGAGTCAGTCCCAGACCCTCAACCAATCGGAGAACCTCCCGCAGCCCCCTCAGGTGTGGG
ATCTCTTACAATGGCTTCAGGTGGTGGCGCACCAGTGGCAGACAATAACGAAGGTGCCGATGGAGTGGGT
AGTTCCTCGGGAAATTGGCATTGCGATTCCCAATGGCTGGGGGACAGAGTCATCACCACCAGCACCCGAA
CCTGGGCCCTGCCCACCTACAACAATCACCTCTACAAGCAAATCTCCAACAGCACATCTGGAGGATCTTC
AAATGACAACGCCTACTTCGGCTACAGCACCCCCTGGGGGTATTTTGACTTCAACAGATTCCACTGCCAC
TTCTCACCACGTGACTGGCAGCGACTCATCAACAACAACTGGGGATTCCGGCCTAAGCGACTCAACTTCA
AGCTCTTCAACATTCAGGTCAAAGAGGTTACGGACAACAATGGAGTCAAGACCATCGCCAATAACCTTAC
CAGCACGGTCCAGGTCTTCACGGACTCAGACTATCAGCTCCCGTACGTGCTCGGGTCGGCTCACGAGGGC
TGCCTCCCGCCGTTCCCAGCGGACGTTTTCATGATTCCTCAGTACGGGTATCTGACGCTTAATGATGGAA
GCCAGGCCGTGGGTCGTTCGTCCTTTTACTGCCTGGAATATTTCCCGTCGCAAATGCTAAGAACGGGTAA
CAACTTCCAGTTCAGCTACGAGTTTGAGAACGTACCTTTCCATAGCAGCTACGCTCACAGCCAAAGCCTG
GACCGACTAATGAATCCACTCATCGACCAATACTTGTACTATCTCTCTAGAACTATTAACGGTTCTGGAC
AGAATCAACAAACGCTAAAATTCAGTGTGGCCGGACCCAGCAACATGGCTGTCCAGGGAAGAAACTACAT
ACCTGGACCCAGCTACCGACAACAACGTGTCTCAACCACTGTGACTCAAAACAACAACAGCGAATTTGCT
TGGCCTGGAGCTTCTTCTTGGGCTCTCAATGGACGTAATAGCTTGATGAATCCTGGACCTGCTATGGCCA
GCCACAAAGAAGGAGAGGACCGTTTCTTTCCTTTGTCTGGATCTTTAATTTTTGGCAAACAAGGTACCGG
TAGAGACAACGTGGATGCGGACAAAGTCATGATAACCAACGAAGAAGAAATTAAAACTACTAACCCGGTA
GCAACGGAGTCCTATGGACAAGTGGCCACAAACCACCAGAGTGCCCAACAGAGGCCTCCGCGTCCGGCTG
ATCAGGCGCAGACCGGTTGGGTTCAAAACCAAGGAATACTTCCGGGTATGGTTTGGCAGGACAGAGATGT
GTACCTGCAAGGACCCATTTGGGCCAAAATTCCTCACACGGACGGCAACTTTCACCCTTCTCCGCTGATG
GGAGGGTTTGGAATGAAGCACCCGCCTCCTCAGATCCTCATCAAAAACACACCTGTACCTGCGGATCCTC
CAACGGCCTTCAACAAGGACAAGCTGAACTCTTTCATCACCCAGTATTCTACTGGCCAAGTCAGCGTGGA
GATCGAGTGGGAGCTGCAGAAGGAAAACAGCAAGCGCTGGAACCCGGAGATCCAGTACACTTCCAACTAT
TACAAGTCTAATAATGTTGAATTTGCTGTTAATACTGAAGGTGTATATAGTGAACCCCGCCCCATTGGCA
CCAGATACCTGACTCGTAATCTGTAAGTTTAAACCTGCAGGACTAGAGGTCCTGTATTAGAGGTCACGTG
AGTGTTTTGCGACATTTTGCGACACCATGTGGTCACGCTGGGTATTTAAGCCCGAGTGAGCACGCAGGGT
CTCCATTTTGAAGCGGGAGGTTTGAACGCGCAGCCGCCAAGCCGAATTCTGCAGATATCCATCACACTGG
CGGCCGCTCGACTAGAGCGGCCGCCACCGCGGTGGAGCTCCAGCTTTTGTTCCCTTTAGTGAGGGTTAAT
TGCGCGCTTGGCGTAATCATGGTCATAGCTGTTTCCTGTGTGAAATTGTTATCCGCTCACAATTCCACAC
AACATACGAGCCGGAAGCATAAAGTGTAAAGCCTGGGGTGCCTAATGAGTGAGCTAACTCACATTAATTG
CGTTGCGCTCACTGCCCGCTTTCCAGTCGGGAAACCTGTCGTGCCAGCTGCATTAATGAATCGGCCAACG
CGCGGGGAGAGGCGGTTTGCGTATTGGGCGCTCTTCCGCTTCCTCGCTCACTGACTCGCTGCGCTCGGTC
GTTCGGCTGCGGCGAGCGGTATCAGCTCACTCAAAGGCGGTAATACGGTTATCCACAGAATCAGGGGATA
ACGCAGGAAAGAACATGTGAGCAAAAGGCCAGCAAAAGGCCAGGAACCGTAAAAAGGCCGCGTTGCTGGC
GTTTTTCCATAGGCTCCGCCCCCCTGACGAGCATCACAAAAATCGACGCTCAAGTCAGAGGTGGCGAAAC
CCGACAGGACTATAAAGATACCAGGCGTTTCCCCCTGGAAGCTCCCTCGTGCGCTCTCCTGTTCCGACCC
TGCCGCTTACCGGATACCTGTCCGCCTTTCTCCCTTCGGGAAGCGTGGCGCTTTCTCATAGCTCACGCTG
TAGGTATCTCAGTTCGGTGTAGGTCGTTCGCTCCAAGCTGGGCTGTGTGCACGAACCCCCCGTTCAGCCC
GACCGCTGCGCCTTATCCGGTAACTATCGTCTTGAGTCCAACCCGGTAAGACACGACTTATCGCCACTGG
CAGCAGCCACTGGTAACAGGATTAGCAGAGCGAGGTATGTAGGCGGTGCTACAGAGTTCTTGAAGTGGTG
GCCTAACTACGGCTACACTAGAAGAACAGTATTTGGTATCTGCGCTCTGCTGAAGCCAGTTACCTTCGGA
AAAAGAGTTGGTAGCTCTTGATCCGGCAAACAAACCACCGCTGGTAGCGGTGGTTTTTTTGTTTGCAAGC
AGCAGATTACGCGCAGAAAAAAAGGATCTCAAGAAGATCCTTTGATCTTTTCTACGGGGTCTGACGCTCA
GTGGAACGAAAACTCACGTTAAGGGATTTTGGTCATGAGATTATCAAAAAGGATCTTCACCTAGATCCTT
TTAAATTAAAAATGAAGTTTTAAATCAATCTAAAGTATATATGAGTAAACTTGGTCTGACAGTTACCAAT
GCTTAATCAGTGAGGCACCTATCTCAGCGATCTGTCTATTTCGTTCATCCATAGTTGCCTGACTCCCCGT
CGTGTAGATAACTACGATACGGGAGGGCTTACCATCTGGCCCCAGTGCTGCAATGATACCGCGAGACCCA
CGCTCACCGGCTCCAGATTTATCAGCAATAAACCAGCCAGCCGGAAGGGCCGAGCGCAGAAGTGGTCCTG
CAACTTTATCCGCCTCCATCCAGTCTATTAATTGTTGCCGGGAAGCTAGAGTAAGTAGTTCGCCAGTTAA
TAGTTTGCGCAACGTTGTTGCCATTGCTACAGGCATCGTGGTGTCACGCTCGTCGTTTGGTATGGCTTCA
TTCAGCTCCGGTTCCCAACGATCAAGGCGAGTTACATGATCCCCCATGTTGTGCAAAAAAGCGGTTAGCT
CCTTCGGTCCTCCGATCGTTGTCAGAAGTAAGTTGGCCGCAGTGTTATCACTCATGGTTATGGCAGCACT
GCATAATTCTCTTACTGTCATGCCATCCGTAAGATGCTTTTCTGTGACTGGTGAGTACTCAACCAAGTCA
TTCTGAGAATAGTGTATGCGGCGACCGAGTTGCTCTTGCCCGGCGTCAATACGGGATAATACCGCGCCAC
ATAGCAGAACTTTAAAAGTGCTCATCATTGGAAAACGTTCTTCGGGGCGAAAACTCTCAAGGATCTTACC
GCTGTTGAGATCCAGTTCGATGTAACCCACTCGTGCACCCAACTGATCTTCAGCATCTTTTACTTTCACC
AGCGTTTCTGGGTGAGCAAAAACAGGAAGGCAAAATGCCGCAAAAAAGGGAATAAGGGCGACACGGAAAT
GTTGAATACTCATACTCTTCCTTTTTCAATATTATTGAAGCATTTATCAGGGTTATTGTCTCATGAGCGG
ATACATATTTGAATGTATTTAGAAAAATAAACAAATAGGGGTTCCGCGCACATTTCCCCGAAAAGTGCCA
CCTAAATTGTAAGCGTTAATATTTTGTTAAAATTCGCGTTAAATTTTTGTTAAATCAGCTCATTTTTTAA
CCAATAGGCCGAAATCGGCAAAATCCCTTATAAATCAAAAGAATAGACCGAGATAGGGT
[37 nt withheld, positions 6850-6886]
AAAGAACGTGGACTCCAACGTCAAAGG
[49 nt withheld, positions 6914-6962]
T
[91 nt withheld, positions 6964-7054]
G
[124 nt withheld, positions 7056-7179]
CCCATTCGCCATTCAGGCTGCGCAACTGTTGGGAAGGGCGATCGGTGCGGGCCTCTTCGCTATTACGCCA
GCTGGCGAAAGGGGGATGTGCTGCAAGGCGATTA
